Addgene plasmid #106761: gh90
Purpose: expression of gRNA targeting FUT6
Depositing lab: Eric-Paul Bennett. Publication: A validated gRNA library for CRISPR/Cas9 targeting of the human glycosyltransferase genome. Narimatsu Y, Joshi HJ, Zhang Y, Gomes C, Chen YH, Lorenzetti F, Furukawa S, Schjoldager K, Hansen L, Clausen H, Bennett EP, Wandall HH. Glycobiology. 2018 Jan 5. pii: 4791732. doi: 10.1093/glycob/cwx101. PubMed 29315387.
Backbone
  Vector backbone: EPB104
  Backbone manufacturer: Eric-Paul Bennett (Addgene plasmid # 68369)
  Backbone size w/o insert (bp): 2376
  Vector type: Mammalian Expression
Growth in bacteria
  Bacterial resistance: Ampicillin, 100 μg/mL
  Growth temperature: 37°C
  Growth strain: DH5alpha
  Copy number: High Copy
Gene/Insert
  Gene/Insert name: FUT6
  gRNA/shRNA sequence: GGACCCATTAGGGTACACAG
  Species: H. sapiens (human)
  Entrez Gene: FUT6 (a.k.a. FCT3A, FT1A, Fuc-TVI, FucT-VI)
  Cloning method: Restriction Enzyme; 5′ cloning site unknown (unknown if destroyed); 3′ cloning site unknown (unknown if destroyed)
  Sequencing primers: 5′ T7NP
Terms and licenses: Academic/Nonprofit Terms; Industry Terms: Not Available to Industry
How to cite: gh90 was a gift from Eric-Paul Bennett (Addgene plasmid # 106761 ; http://n2t.net/addgene:106761 ; RRID:Addgene_106761)
