[The description below was written by a language model from this plasmid's Addgene catalogue record and pLannotate feature annotations shown in this document.]
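Description:
gh90 is a small mammalian guide RNA expression plasmid built on the EPB104 backbone, carrying a single guide directed against human FUT6, the gene encoding fucosyltransferase VI. The assembled sequence is about 2.7 kb. It is maintained in E. coli through a high-copy ColE1/pUC-type origin and selected with ampicillin via the β-lactamase gene and its native promoter. The annotation also picks up short fragments of an M13 origin, lacZα, lacI and an RSF origin. These appear to be remnants of the parental cloning vector rather than functional elements. There is no mammalian selection marker or reporter in the feature table.

The payload is a compact RNA polymerase III cassette. A human U6 promoter sits upstream of the Streptococcus pyogenes Cas9 gRNA scaffold, and the short unannotated gap between the two is where the 20-nucleotide FUT6 protospacer would be expected to lie. Transcription therefore yields a single chimeric guide RNA. A T7 promoter lies just upstream of the U6 element; the record lists a T7-region primer for sequencing, which is consistent with its use to verify the guide insert. The guide was introduced by restriction enzyme cloning, although the record does not state the sites used.

The plasmid does not encode Cas9, so the nuclease must be supplied separately, for example from a co-transfected expression construct or a Cas9-expressing cell line. gh90 belongs to a validated gRNA library covering the human glycosyltransferase genes, and it is intended for CRISPR/Cas9 targeting of FUT6 in human cells, typically for knockout and study of glycosylation.
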