Features (pLannotate 1.2.2; 10 found; start..end, strand, type, name):
      3..134     -  rep_origin     M13 ori (fragment): M13 bacteriophage origin of replication; arrow indicates direction of (+) strand synthesis
    155..311     -  CDS            lacZα (fragment): LacZα fragment of β-galactosidase; lacZ fragment
    320..338     +  promoter       T7 promoter: promoter for bacteriophage T7 RNA polymerase
    398..638     +  promoter       U6 promoter: RNA polymerase III promoter for human U6 snRNA
    667..742     +  misc_RNA       gRNA scaffold: guide RNA scaffold for the Streptococcus pyogenes CRISPR/Cas9 system
    789..836     -  CDS            lacI (fragment): lac repressor; lacI; The lac repressor binds to the lac operator to inhibit transcription in E. coli. This inhibition can be relieved by adding lactose or isopropyl-β-D-thiogalactopyranoside (IPTG).
    873..913     -  rep_origin     RSF ori (fragment): Plasmids containing the RSF 1030 origin of replication can be propagated in E. coli cells that contain additional plasmids with compatible origins.
    991..1579    -  rep_origin     ori: high-copy-number ColE1/pMB1/pBR322/pUC origin of replication
   1750..2610    -  CDS            AmpR: β-lactamase; bla; confers resistance to ampicillin, carbenicillin, and related antibiotics
   2611..2715    -  promoter       AmpR promoter: bla
>Addgene plasmid #106761 | gh90 | addgene full sequence | sequence record 221090 | Addgene Assembled Full Sequence
CTAAATTGTAAGCGTTAATATTTTGTTAAAATTCGCGTTAAATTTTTGTTAAATCAGCTCATTTTTTAAC
CAATAGGCCGAAATCGGCAAAATCCCTTATAAATCAAAAGAATAGACCGAGATAGGGTTGAGTGGCCGCT
ACAGGGCGCTCCCATTCGCCATTCAGGCTGCGCAACTGTTGGGAAGGGCGTTTCGGTGCGGGCCTCTTCG
CTATTACGCCAGCTGGCGAAAGGGGGATGTGCTGCAAGGCGATTAAGTTGGGTAACGCCAGGGTTTTCCC
AGTCACGACGTTGTAAAACGACGGCCAGTGAGCGCGACGTAATACGACTCACTATAGGGCGAATTGGCGG
AAGGCCGTCAAGGCCACGTGTCTTGTCCAGAGCTCGATATCGAATTCGAGGGCCTATTTCCCATGATTCC
TTCATATTTGCATATACGATACAAGGCTGTTAGAGAGATAATTGGAATTAATTTGACTGTAAACACAAAG
ATATTAGTACAAAATACGTGACGTAGAAAGTAATAATTTCTTGGGTAGTTTGCAGTTTTAAAATTATGTT
TTAAAATGGACTATCATATGCTTACCGTAACTTGAAAGTATTTCGATTTCTTGGCTTTATATATCTTGTG
GAAAGGACGAAACACCGGACCCATTAGGGTACACAGGTTTTAGAGCTAGAAATAGCAAGTTAAAATAAGG
CTAGTCCGTTATCAACTTGAAAAAGTGGCACCGAGTCGGTGCTTTTTTTGGTACCTGGAGCACAAGACTG
GCCTCATGGGCCTTCCGCTCACTGCCCGCTTTCCAGTCGGGAAACCTGTCGTGCCAGCTGCATTAACATG
GTCATAGCTGTTTCCTTGCGTATTGGGCGCTCTCCGCTTCCTCGCTCACTGACTCGCTGCGCTCGGTCGT
TCGGGTAAAGCCTGGGGTGCCTAATGAGCAAAAGGCCAGCAAAAGGCCAGGAACCGTAAAAAGGCCGCGT
TGCTGGCGTTTTTCCATAGGCTCCGCCCCCCTGACGAGCATCACAAAAATCGACGCTCAAGTCAGAGGTG
GCGAAACCCGACAGGACTATAAAGATACCAGGCGTTTCCCCCTGGAAGCTCCCTCGTGCGCTCTCCTGTT
CCGACCCTGCCGCTTACCGGATACCTGTCCGCCTTTCTCCCTTCGGGAAGCGTGGCGCTTTCTCATAGCT
CACGCTGTAGGTATCTCAGTTCGGTGTAGGTCGTTCGCTCCAAGCTGGGCTGTGTGCACGAACCCCCCGT
TCAGCCCGACCGCTGCGCCTTATCCGGTAACTATCGTCTTGAGTCCAACCCGGTAAGACACGACTTATCG
CCACTGGCAGCAGCCACTGGTAACAGGATTAGCAGAGCGAGGTATGTAGGCGGTGCTACAGAGTTCTTGA
AGTGGTGGCCTAACTACGGCTACACTAGAAGAACAGTATTTGGTATCTGCGCTCTGCTGAAGCCAGTTAC
CTTCGGAAAAAGAGTTGGTAGCTCTTGATCCGGCAAACAAACCACCGCTGGTAGCGGTGGTTTTTTTGTT
TGCAAGCAGCAGATTACGCGCAGAAAAAAAGGATCTCAAGAAGATCCTTTGATCTTTTCTACGGGGTCTG
ACGCTCAGTGGAACGAAAACTCACGTTAAGGGATTTTGGTCATGAGATTATCAAAAAGGATCTTCACCTA
GATCCTTTTAAATTAAAAATGAAGTTTTAAATCAATCTAAAGTATATATGAGTAAACTTGGTCTGACAGT
TACCAATGCTTAATCAGTGAGGCACCTATCTCAGCGATCTGTCTATTTCGTTCATCCATAGTTGCCTGAC
TCCCCGTCGTGTAGATAACTACGATACGGGAGGGCTTACCATCTGGCCCCAGTGCTGCAATGATACCGCG
AGAACCACGCTCACCGGCTCCAGATTTATCAGCAATAAACCAGCCAGCCGGAAGGGCCGAGCGCAGAAGT
GGTCCTGCAACTTTATCCGCCTCCATCCAGTCTATTAATTGTTGCCGGGAAGCTAGAGTAAGTAGTTCGC
CAGTTAATAGTTTGCGCAACGTTGTTGCCATTGCTACAGGCATCGTGGTGTCACGCTCGTCGTTTGGTAT
GGCTTCATTCAGCTCCGGTTCCCAACGATCAAGGCGAGTTACATGATCCCCCATGTTGTGCAAAAAAGCG
GTTAGCTCCTTCGGTCCTCCGATCGTTGTCAGAAGTAAGTTGGCCGCAGTGTTATCACTCATGGTTATGG
CAGCACTGCATAATTCTCTTACTGTCATGCCATCCGTAAGATGCTTTTCTGTGACTGGTGAGTACTCAAC
CAAGTCATTCTGAGAATAGTGTATGCGGCGACCGAGTTGCTCTTGCCCGGCGTCAATACGGGATAATACC
GCGCCACATAGCAGAACTTTAAAAGTGCTCATCATTGGAAAACGTTCTTCGGGGCGAAAACTCTCAAGGA
TCTTACCGCTGTTGAGATCCAGTTCGATGTAACCCACTCGTGCACCCAACTGATCTTCAGCATCTTTTAC
TTTCACCAGCGTTTCTGGGTGAGCAAAAACAGGAAGGCAAAATGCCGCAAAAAAGGGAATAAGGGCGACA
CGGAAATGTTGAATACTCATACTCTTCCTTTTTCAATATTATTGAAGCATTTATCAGGGTTATTGTCTCA
TGAGCGGATACATATTTGAATGTATTTAGAAAAATAAACAAATAGGGGTTCCGCGCACATTTCCCCGAAA
AGTGCCAC
