>Addgene plasmid #106761 | gh90 | addgene partial sequence | sequence record 221091 | hU6-F 5'-GAGGGCCTATTTCCCATGATT-3'
AATTGGAATTAATTTGACTGTAAACACAAAGATATTAGTACAAAATACGTGACGTAGAAAGTAATAATTT
CTTGGGTAGTTTGCAGTTTTAAAATTATGTTTTAAAATGGACTATCATATGCTTACCGTAACTTGAAAGT
ATTTCGATTTCTTGGCTTTATATATCTTGTGGAAAGGACGAAACACCGGACCCATTAGGGTACACAGGTT
TTAGAGCTAGAAATAGCAAGTTAAAATAAGGCTAGTCCGTTATCAACTTGAAAAAGTGGCACCGAGTCGG
TGCTTTTTTTGGTACCTGGAGCACAAGACTGGCCTCATGGGCCTTCCGCTCACTGCCCGCTTTCCAGTCG
GGAAACCTGTCGTGCCAGCTGCATTAACATGGTCATAGCTGTTTCCTTGCGTATTGGGCGCTCTCCGCTT
CCTCGCTCACTGACTCGCTGCGCTCGGTCGTTCGGGTAAAGCCTGGGGTGCCTAATGAGCAAAAGGCCAG
CAAAAGGCCAGGAACCGTAAAAAGGCCGCGTTGCTGGCGTTTTTCCATAGGCTCCGCCCCCCTGACGAGC
ATCACAAAAATCGACGCTCAAGTCAGAGGTGGCGAAACCCGACAGGACTATAAAGATACCAGGCGTTTCC
CCCTGGAAGCTCCCTCGTGCGCTCTCCTGTTCCGACCCTGCCGCTTACCGGATACCTGTCCGCCTTTCTC
CCTTCGGGAAGCGTGGCGCTTTCTCATAGCTCACGCTGTAGGTATCTCAGTTCGGTGTAGGTCGTTCGCT
CCAAGCTGGGCTGTGTGCACGAACCCCCCGTTCAGCCCGACCGCTGCGCCTTATCCGGTAACTATCGTCT
TGAGTCCAACCCGGTAAGACACGACTTATCGCCACTGGCAGCAGCCACTGGTAACAGGATTAGCAGAGCG
AGGTATGTAGGCGGTGCTACAGAGTTCTTGAAGTGGTGGCCTAACTACGGCTACACTA
